>Addgene plasmid #81256 | pDONR223_NFKBIA_WT | addgene full sequence | sequence record 168295 | Addgene NGS Result
GGCAGTTCCCTACTCTCGCGTTAACGCTAGCATGGATGTTTTCCCAGTCACGACGTTGTAAAACGACGGC
CAGTCTTAAGCTCGGGCCCCAAATAATGATTTTATTTTGACTGATAGTGACCTGTTCGTTGCAACAAATT
GATGAGCAATGCTTTTTTATAATGCCAACTTTGTACAAAAAAGTTGGCATGTTCCAGGCGGCCGAGCGCC
CCCAGGAGTGGGCCATGGAGGGCCCCCGCGACGGGCTGAAGAAGGAGCGGCTACTGGACGACCGCCACGA
CAGCGGCCTGGACTCCATGAAAGACGAGGAGTACGAGCAGATGGTCAAGGAGCTGCAGGAGATCCGCCTC
GAGCCGCAGGAGGTGCCGCGCGGCTCGGAGCCCTGGAAGCAGCAGCTCACCGAGGACGGGGACCCGTTCC
TGCACTTGGCCATCATCCATGAAGAAAAGGCACTGACCATGGAAGTGATCCGCCAGGTGAAGGGAGACCT
GGCCTTCCTCAACTTCCAGAACAACCTGCAGCAGACTCCACTCCACTTGGCTGTGATCACCAACCAGCCA
GAAATTGCTGAGGCACTTCTGGGAGCTGGCTGTGATCCTGAGCTCCGAGACTTTCGAGGAAATACCCCCC
TACACCTTGCCTGTGAGCAGGGCTGCCTGGCCAGCGTGGGAGTCCTGACTCAGTCCTGCACCACCCCGCA
CCTCCACTCCATCCTGAAGGCTACCAACTACAATGGCCACACGTGTCTACACTTAGCCTCTATCCATGGC
TACCTGGGCATCGTGGAGCTTTTGGTGTCCTTGGGTGCTGATGTCAATGCTCAGGAGCCCTGTAATGGCC
GGACTGCCCTTCACCTCGCAGTGGACCTGCAAAATCCTGACCTGGTGTCACTCCTGTTGAAGTGTGGGGC
TGATGTCAACAGAGTTACCTACCAGGGCTATTCTCCCTACCAGCTCACCTGGGGCCGCCCAAGCACCCGG
ATACAGCAGCAGCTGGGCCAGCTGACACTAGAAAACCTTCAGATGCTGCCAGAGAGTGAGGATGAGGAGA
GCTATGACACAGAGTCAGAGTTCACGGAGTTCACAGAGGACGAGCTGCCCTATGATGACTGTGTGTTTGG
AGGCCAGCGTCTGACGTTATGCCCAACTTTCTTGTACAAAGTTGGCATTATAAGAAAGCATTGCTTATCA
ATTTGTTGCAACGAACAGGTCACTATCAGTCAAAATAAAATCATTATTTGCCATCCAGCTGATATCCCCT
ATAGTGAGTCGTATTACATGGTCATAGCTGTTTCCTGGCAGCTCTGGCCCGTGTCTCAAAATCTCTGATG
TTACATTGCACAAGATAAAAATATATCATCATGCCTCCTCTAGACCAGCCAGGACAGAAATGCCTCGACT
TCGCTGCTACCCAAGGTTGCCGGGTGACGCACACCGTGGAAACGGATGAAGGCACGAACCCAGTGGACAT
AAGCCTGTTCGGTTCGTAAGCTGTAATGCAAGTAGCGTATGCGCTCACGCAACTGGTCCAGAACCTTGAC
CGAACGCAGCGGTGGTAACGGCGCAGTGGCGGTTTTCATGGCTTGTTATGACTGTTTTTTTGGGGTACAG
TCTATGCCTCGGGCATCCAAGCAGCAAGCGCGTTACGCCGTGGGTCGATGTTTGATGTTATGGAGCAGCA
ACGATGTTACGCAGCAGGGCAGTCGCCCTAAAACAAAGTTAAACATTATGAGGGAAGCGGTGATCGCCGA
AGTATCGACTCAACTATCAGAGGTAGTTGGCGTCATCGAGCGCCATCTCGAACCGACGTTGCTGGCCGTA
CATTTGTACGGCTCCGCAGTGGATGGCGGCCTGAAGCCACACAGTGATATTGATTTGCTGGTTACGGTGA
CCGTAAGGCTTGATGAAACAACGCGGCGAGCTTTGATCAACGACCTTTTGGAAACTTCGGCTTCCCCTGG
AGAGAGCGAGATTCTCCGCGCTGTAGAAGTCACCATTGTTGTGCACGACGACATCATTCCGTGGCGTTAT
CCAGCTAAGCGCGAACTGCAATTTGGAGAATGGCAGCGCAATGACATTCTTGCAGGTATCTTCGAGCCAG
CCACGATCGACATTGATCTGGCTATCTTGCTGACAAAAGCAAGAGAACATAGCGTTGCCTTGGTAGGTCC
AGCGGCGGAGGAACTCTTTGATCCGGTTCCTGAACAGGATCTATTTGAGGCGCTAAATGAAACCTTAACG
CTATGGAACTCGCCGCCCGACTGGGCTGGCGATGAGCGAAATGTAGTGCTTACGTTGTCCCGCATTTGGT
ACAGCGCAGTAACCGGCAAAATCGCGCCGAAGGATGTCGCTGCCGACTGGGCAATGGAGCGCCTGCCGGC
CCAGTATCAGCCCGTCATACTTGAAGCTAGACAGGCTTATCTTGGACAAGAAGAAGATCGCTTGGCCTCG
CGCGCAGATCAGTTGGAAGAATTTGTCCACTACGTGAAAGGCGAGATCACCAAGGTAGTCGGCAAATAAC
CCTCGAGCCACCCATGACCAAAATCCCTTAACGTGAGTTACGCGTCGTTCCACTGAGCGTCAGACCCCGT
AGAAAAGATCAAAGGATCTTCTTGAGATCCTTTTTTTCTGCGCGTAATCTGCTGCTTGCAAACAAAAAAA
CCACCGCTACCAGCGGTGGTTTGTTTGCCGGATCAAGAGCTACCAACTCTTTTTCCGAAGGTAACTGGCT
TCAGCAGAGCGCAGATACCAAATACTGTTCTTCTAGTGTAGCCGTAGTTAGGCCACCACTTCAAGAACTC
TGTAGCACCGCCTACATACCTCGCTCTGCTAATCCTGTTACCAGTGGCTGCTGCCAGTGGCGATAAGTCG
TGTCTTACCGGGTTGGACTCAAGACGATAGTTACCGGATAAGGCGCAGCGGTCGGGCTGAACGGGGGGTT
CGTGCACACAGCCCAGCTTGGAGCGAACGACCTACACCGAACTGAGATACCTACAGCGTGAGCTATGAGA
AAGCGCCACGCTTCCCGAAGGGAGAAAGGCGGACAGGTATCCGGTAAGCGGCAGGGTCGGAACAGGAGAG
CGCACGAGGGAGCTTCCAGGGGGAAACGCCTGGTATCTTTATAGTCCTGTCGGGTTTCGCCACCTCTGAC
TTGAGCGTCGATTTTTGTGATGCTCGTCAGGGGGGCGGAGCCTATGGAAAAACGCCAGCAACGCGGCCTT
TTTACGGTTCCTGGCCTTTTGCTGGCCTTTTGCTCACATGTTCTTTCCTGCGTTATCCCCTGATTCTGTG
GATAACCGTATTACCGCCTTTGAGTGAGCTGATACCGCTCGCCGCAGCCGAACGACCGAGCGCAGCGAGT
CAGTGAGCGAGGAAGCGGAAGAGCGCCCAATACGCAAACCGCCTCTCCCCGCGCGTTGGCCGATTCATTA
ATGCAGCTGGCACGACAGGTTTCCCGACTGGAAAGCGGGCAGTGAGCGCAACGCAATTAATACGCGTACC
GCTAGCCAGGAAGAGTTTGTAGAAACGCAAAAAGGCCATCCGTCAGGATGGCCTTCTGCTTAGTTTGATG
CCTGGCAGTTTATGGCGGGCGTCCTGCCCGCCACCCTCCGGGCCGTTGCTTCACAACGTTCAAATCCGCT
CCCGGCGGATTTGTCCTACTCAGGAGAGCGTTCACCGACAAACAACAGATAAAACGAAAGGCCCAGTCTT
CCGACTGAGCCTTTCGTTTTATTTGATGCCT
Features (pLannotate 1.2.2; 12 found; start..end, strand, type, name):
     38..74      -  CDS            lacZα (fragment): LacZα fragment of β-galactosidase; lacZ fragment
     91..186     +  protein_bind   attL3: mutant version of attL; recombination site for the Gateway® LR reaction LR Clonase™
    189..1139    +  CDS            NFKBIA: IKBA_HUMAN - Also known as IKBA, MAD3, NFKBI. Experimental evidence at protein level: Swiss-Prot protein existence level 1. Inhibits the activity of dimeric NF-kappa-B/REL complexes by trapping REL dimers in the cytoplasm through masking of their nuclear localization signals. On cellular stimulation by immune and proinflammatory responses, becomes phosphorylated promoting ubiquitination and degradation, enabling the dimeric RELA to translocate to the nucleus and activate transcription. From Homo sapiens (Human).
   1142..1240    -  protein_bind   attL2: mutant version of attL; recombination site for the Gateway® LR reaction LR Clonase™
   1258..1276    -  promoter       T7 promoter: promoter for bacteriophage T7 RNA polymerase
   1466..1489    +  promoter       Pc promoter (fragment): intI1 (promoter lies within the coding sequence); class 1 integron promoter
   1665..1721    +  CDS            GmR (fragment): gentamycin acetyltransferase; aacC1; confers resistance to gentamycin
   1728..2519    +  CDS            SmR: aminoglycoside adenylyltransferase (Murphy, 1985); aadA; confers resistance to spectinomycin and streptomycin
   2612..3200    +  rep_origin     ori: high-copy-number ColE1/pMB1/pBR322/pUC origin of replication
   3383..3475    +  CDS            lacI (fragment): lac repressor; lacI; The lac repressor binds to the lac operator to inhibit transcription in E. coli. This inhibition can be relieved by adding lactose or isopropyl-β-D-thiogalactopyranoside (IPTG).
   3530..3557    -  terminator     rrnB T2 terminator: transcription terminator T2 from the E. coli rrnB gene
   3689..3732    +  terminator     rrnB T1 terminator: Escherichia coli rrnB; transcription terminator T1 from the E. coli rrnB gene
