[The description below was written by a language model from this plasmid's Addgene catalogue record and pLannotate feature annotations shown in this document.]
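Description:
pDONR223_NFKBIA_WT is a Gateway entry clone built on the Invitrogen pDONR223 backbone and carrying the human NFKBIA open reading frame. It belongs to the Target Accelerator Plasmid Collection, a set of cancer-gene alleles assembled for systematic functional testing. The plasmid is maintained in E. coli at high copy through a ColE1/pUC-type origin. It is selected with spectinomycin via the aadA (SmR) aminoglycoside adenylyltransferase gene, which sits downstream of a class 1 integron Pc promoter fragment. Short remnants of lacZα, lacI and a gentamicin resistance gene are annotated, along with rrnB T1 and T2 terminators that insulate the cloning region from read-through transcription.

The insert of roughly 950 bp encodes IκBα, the inhibitor that holds NF-κB/REL dimers in the cytoplasm until stimulus-induced phosphorylation triggers its ubiquitination and degradation. It is flanked by attL-type recombination sites; the annotation software labels these attL3 and attL2. These sites allow transfer into attR-containing destination vectors by an LR Clonase reaction. No promoter drives the gene in this vector, so expression depends entirely on the destination vector; the only nearby promoter is a T7 promoter outside the attL2 site, on the opposite strand. The ORF is in the "open" configuration with no stop codon after the insert, which permits C-terminal fusions to tags or reporters supplied by the destination vector.

The record is inconsistent about the allele: the name designates it wild type, while the mutation field lists S76P relative to the reference transcript. The feature table does not resolve this. Typical use is as a shuttle source for building expression constructs for gene and variant function studies, including morphological profiling.
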