Addgene plasmid #81256: pDONR223_NFKBIA_WT
Purpose: Gateway Donor vector containing NFKBIA , part of the Target Accelerator Plasmid Collection.
Depositing lab: Jesse Boehm & William Hahn & David Root. Depositing organization: Broad Institute. Publication: Systematic Functional Interrogation of Rare Cancer Variants Identifies Oncogenic Alleles. Kim E, Ilic N, Shrestha Y, Zou L, Kamburov A, Zhu C, Yang X, Lubonja R, Tran N, Nguyen C, Lawrence MS, Piccioni F, Bagul M, Doench JG, Chouinard CR, Wu X, Hogstrom L, Natoli T, Tamayo P, Horn H, Corsello SM, Lage K, Root DE, Subramanian A, Golub TR, Getz G, Boehm JS, Hahn WC. Cancer Discov. 2016 Jul;6(7):714-26. doi: 10.1158/2159-8290.CD-16-0160. Epub 2016 May 4. PubMed 27147599.
Backbone
  Vector backbone: pDONR223
  Backbone manufacturer: Invitrogen
  Backbone size w/o insert (bp): 2790
  Vector type: Gateway Entry vector
Growth in bacteria
  Bacterial resistance: Spectinomycin, 50 μg/mL
  Growth temperature: 37°C
  Growth strain: DH5alpha
  Copy number: High Copy
Gene/Insert
  Gene/Insert name: NFKBIA
  Species: H. sapiens (human)
  Mutation: S76P
  GenBank ID: NM_020529.2
  Entrez Gene: NFKBIA (a.k.a. EDAID2, IKBA, MAD-3, NFKBI)
  Promoter: None
  Cloning method: Gateway Cloning
  Sequencing primers: 5′ M13pUC-fwd; 3′ M13-Rev
Terms and licenses: Academic/Nonprofit Terms; Industry Terms: Not Available to Industry
Depositor comments: Open state: NO stop codon immediately follows insert Supporting reference: Systematic morphological profiling of human gene and allele function via Cell Painting. Rohban MH, et al. Elife. 2017, Mar 18;6. pii: e24060. PubMed PMID 28315521
How to cite: pDONR223_NFKBIA_WT was a gift from Jesse Boehm & William Hahn & David Root (Addgene plasmid # 81256 ; http://n2t.net/addgene:81256 ; RRID:Addgene_81256)
