>Addgene plasmid #81256 | pDONR223_NFKBIA_WT | depositor partial sequence | sequence record 154575 | Insert sequence
ATGTTCCAGGCGGCCGAGCGCCCCCAGGAGTGGGCCATGGAGGGCCCCCGCGACGGGCTGAAGAAGGAGC
GGCTACTGGACGACCGCCACGACAGCGGCCTGGACTCCATGAAAGACGAGGAGTACGAGCAGATGGTCAA
GGAGCTGCAGGAGATCCGCCTCGAGCCGCAGGAGGTGCCGCGCGGCTCGGAGCCCTGGAAGCAGCAGCTC
ACCGAGGACGGGGACTCGTTCCTGCACTTGGCCATCATCCATGAAGAAAAGGCACTGACCATGGAAGTGA
TCCGCCAGGTGAAGGGAGACCTGGCCTTCCTCAACTTCCAGAACAACCTGCAGCAGACTCCACTCCACTT
GGCTGTGATCACCAACCAGCCAGAAATTGCTGAGGCACTTCTGGGAGCTGGCTGTGATCCTGAGCTCCGA
GACTTTCGAGGAAATACCCCCCTACACCTTGCCTGTGAGCAGGGCTGCCTGGCCAGCGTGGGAGTCCTGA
CTCAGTCCTGCACCACCCCGCACCTCCACTCCATCCTGAAGGCTACCAACTACAATGGCCACACGTGTCT
ACACTTAGCCTCTATCCATGGCTACCTGGGCATCGTGGAGCTTTTGGTGTCCTTGGGTGCTGATGTCAAT
GCTCAGGAGCCCTGTAATGGCCGGACTGCCCTTCACCTCGCAGTGGACCTGCAAAATCCTGACCTGGTGT
CACTCCTGTTGAAGTGTGGGGCTGATGTCAACAGAGTTACCTACCAGGGCTATTCTCCCTACCAGCTCAC
CTGGGGCCGCCCAAGCACCCGGATACAGCAGCAGCTGGGCCAGCTGACACTAGAAAACCTTCAGATGCTG
CCAGAGAGTGAGGATGAGGAGAGCTATGACACAGAGTCAGAGTTCACGGAGTTCACAGAGGACGAGCTGC
CCTATGATGACTGTGTGTTTGGAGGCCAGCGTCTGACGTTA
